Addgene plasmid #56304: Clover-PDHA1-N-10
Purpose: Localization: Mitochondria, Excitation: 505, Emission: 515
Depositing lab: Michael Davidson. Depositing organization: Florida State University, Tallahassee. Publication: Improving FRET dynamic range with bright green and red fluorescent proteins. Lam AJ, St-Pierre F, Gong Y, Marshall JD, Cranfill PJ, Baird MA, McKeown MR, Wiedenmann J, Davidson MW, Schnitzer MJ, Tsien RY, Lin MZ. Nat Methods. 2012 Sep 9. doi: 10.1038/nmeth.2171. PubMed 22961245.
Backbone
  Vector backbone: Clover-N1
  Backbone size w/o insert (bp): 4750
  Vector type: Mammalian Expression
  Selectable markers: Neomycin (select with G418)
Growth in bacteria
  Bacterial resistance: Kanamycin, 50 μg/mL
  Growth temperature: 37°C
  Growth strain: DH5alpha
  Copy number: High Copy
Gene/Insert
  Gene/Insert name: PDHA1 (alt name: NM_000284)
  Species: H. sapiens (human)
  Entrez Gene: PDHA1 (a.k.a. E1alpha, PDHA, PDHAD, PDHCE1A, PHE1A)
  Promoter: CMV
  Tag / fusion protein: Clover (C terminal on backbone)
  Cloning method: Unknown
  Sequencing primers: 5′ CMV-F; 3′ SV40pA-R
Terms and licenses: Academic/Nonprofit Terms; Industry Terms
Depositor comments: . Excitation = 505; Emission = 515
How to cite: Clover-PDHA1-N-10 was a gift from Michael Davidson (Addgene plasmid # 56304 ; http://n2t.net/addgene:56304 ; RRID:Addgene_56304)
