[The description below was written by a language model from this plasmid's Addgene catalogue record.]
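Description:
Clover-PDHA1-N-10 is a mammalian expression plasmid built on the Clover-N1 backbone (about 4.75 kb without the insert), an N1-style fusion vector in which a gene of interest is placed upstream of the fluorescent protein coding sequence. It is propagated in E. coli as a high-copy plasmid under kanamycin selection, and it carries a neomycin resistance marker so that transfected mammalian cells can be selected with G418. No feature table accompanies the record, so the origin of replication and the exact arrangement of the resistance cassette are not stated. The listed 3′ sequencing primer implies an SV40 polyadenylation signal downstream of the fusion.

The insert is human PDHA1, which encodes the E1 alpha subunit of the pyruvate dehydrogenase complex, a mitochondrial matrix enzyme. It is expressed from the CMV promoter, a strong constitutive promoter in most mammalian cell types. Clover, a bright green fluorescent protein, is fused to the C terminus of PDHA1. This leaves the N terminus of PDHA1 free, where mitochondrial import signals normally reside, which is consistent with the recorded mitochondrial localization. The "N-10" in the name probably refers to the fusion orientation and linker length, but the record does not define it, and the cloning method is listed as unknown.

The construct serves as a green mitochondrial marker for fluorescence imaging in transfected mammalian cells, with recorded excitation and emission peaks of 505 and 515 nm. It belongs to a set of localization fusions associated with work describing bright green and red fluorescent proteins developed to improve FRET dynamic range.
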