>Addgene plasmid #56304 | Clover-PDHA1-N-10 | depositor partial sequence | sequence record 87209 | insert sequence
CGGTCAGGATCCGCTAGCACCGCCACCATGAGGAAGATGCTCGCCGCCGTCTCCCGCGTGCTGTCTGGCG
CTTCTCAGAAGCCGGCAAGCAGAGTGCTGGTAGCATCCCGTAATTTTGCAAATGATGCTACATTTGAAAT
TAAGAAATGTGACCTTCACCGGCTGGAAGAAGGCCCTCCTGTCACAACAGTGCTCACCAGGGAGGATGGG
CTCAAATACTACAGGATGATGCAGACTGTACGCCGAATGGAGTTGAAAGCAGATCAGCTGTATAAACAGA
AAATTATTCGTGGTTTCTGTCACTTGTGTGATGGTCAGGAAGCTTGCTGTGTGGGCCTGGAGGCCGGCAT
CAACCCCACAGACCATCTCATCACAGCCTACCGGGCTCACGGCTTTACTTTCACCCGGGGCCTTTCCGTC
CGAGAAATTCTCGCAGAGCTTACAGGACGAAAAGGAGGTTGTGCTAAAGGGAAAGGAGGATCGATGCACA
TGTATGCCAAGAACTTCTACGGGGGCAATGGCATCGTGGGAGCGCAGGTGCCCCTGGGCGCTGGGATTGC
TCTAGCCTGTAAGTATAATGGAAAAGATGAGGTCTGCCTGACTTTATATGGCGATGGTGCTGCTAACCAG
GGCCAGATATTCGAAGCTTACAACATGGCAGCTTTGTGGAAATTACCTTGTATTTTCATCTGTGAGAATA
ATCGCTATGGAATGGGAACGTCTGTTGAGAGAGCGGCAGCCAGCACTGATTACTACAAGAGAGGCGATTT
CATTCCTGGGCTGAGAGTGGATGGAATGGATATCCTGTGCGTCCGAGAGGCAACAAGGTTTGCTGCTGCC
TATTGTAGATCTGGGAAGGGGCCCATCCTGATGGAGCTGCAGACTTACCGTTACCACGGACACAGTATGA
GTGACCCTGGAGTCAGTTACCGTACACGAGAAGAAATTCAGGAAGTAAGAAGTAAGAGTGACCCTATTAT
GCTTCTCAAGGACAGGATGGTGAACAGCAATCTTGCCAGTGTGGAAGAACTAAAGGAAATTGATGTGGAA
GTGAGGAAGGAGATTGAGGATGCTGCCCAGTTTGCCACGGCCGATCCTGAGCCACCTTTGGAAGAGCTGG
GCTACCACATCTACTCCAGCGACCCACCTTTTGAAGTTCGTGGTGCCAATCAGTGGATCAAGTTTAAGTC
AGTCAGTAGCTCCGGAGGGGATCCACCGGTCGCCACCATGGTGAGCAAGGGCGAGGAGCTGTTCACCGGG
GTGGTGCCCATCCTGGTCGAGCTGGACGGCGACGTAAACGGCCACAAGTTCAGCGTCCGCGGCGAGGGCG
AGGGCGATGCCACCAACGGCAAGCTGACCCTGAAGTTCATCTGCACCACCGGCAAGCTGCCCGTGCCCTG
GCCCACCCTCGTGACCACCTTCGGCTACGGCGTGGCCTGCTTCAGCCGCTACCCCGACCACATGAAGCAG
CACGACTTCTTCAAGTCCGCCATGCCCGAAGGCTACGTCCAGGAGCGCACCATCTCTTTCAAGGACGACG
GTACCTACAAGACCCGCGCCGAGGTGAAGTTCGAGGGCGACACCCTGGTGAACCGCATCGAGCTGAAGGG
CATCGACTTCAAGGAGGACGGCAACATCCTGGGGCACAAGCTGGAGTACAACTTCAACAGCCACAACGTC
TATATCACGGCCGACAAGCAGAAGAACGGCATCAAGGCTAACTTCAAGATCCGCCACAACGTTGAGGACG
GCAGCGTGCAGCTCGCCGACCACTACCAGCAGAACACCCCCATCGGCGACGGCCCCGTGCTGCTGCCCGA
CAACCACTACCTGAGCCATCAGTCCGCCCTGAGCAAAGACCCCAACGAGAAGCGCGATCACATGGTCCTG
CTGGAGTTCGTGACCGCCGCCGGGATCACTCTCGGCATGGACGAGCTGTACAAGTAAGCGGCCGCGACTC
TAGATCATAATCAGCC
