>Addgene plasmid #56304 | Clover-PDHA1-N-10 | addgene partial sequence | sequence record 119763 | EGFP-N 5'-CGTCGCCGTCCAGCTCGACCAG-3'
TTGCTCACCATGGTGGCGACCGGTGGATCCCCTCCGGAGCTACTGACTGACTTAAACTTGATCCACTGAT
TGGCACCACGAACTTCAAAAGGTGGGTCGCTGGAGTAGATGTGGTAGCCCAGCTCTTCCAAAGGTGGCTC
AGGATCGGCCGTGGCAAACTGGGCAGCATCCTCAATCTCCTTCCTCACTTCCACATCAATTTCCTTTAGT
TCTTCCACACTGGCAAGATTGCTGTTCACCATCCTGTCCTTGAGAAGCATAATAGGGTCACTCTTACTTC
TTACTTCCTGAATTTCTTCTCGTGTACGGTAACTGACTCCAGGGTCACTCATACTGTGTCCGTGGTAACG
GTAAGTCTGCAGCTCCATCAGGATGGGCCCCTTCCCAGATCTACAATAGGCAGCAGCAAACCTTGTTGCC
TCTCGGACGCACAGGATATCCATTCCATCCACTCTCAGCCCAGGAATGAAATCGCCTCTCTTGTAGTAAT
CAGTGCTGGCTGCCGCTCTCTCAACAGACGTTCCCATTCCATAGCGATTATTCTCACAGATGAAAATACA
AGGTAATTTCCACAAAGCTGCCATGTTGTAAGCTTCGAATATCTGGCCCTGGTTAGCAGCACCATCGCCA
TATAAAGTCAGGCAGACCTCATCTTTTCCATTATACTTACAGGCTAGAGCAATCCCAGCGCCCAGGGGCA
CCTGCGCTCCCACGATGCCATTGCCCCCGTAGAAGTTCTTGGCATACATGTGCATCGATCCTCCTTTCCC
TTTAGCACAACCTCCTTTTCGTCCTGTAAGCTCTGCGAGAATTTCTCGGACGGAAAGGCCCCGGG
